>Addgene plasmid #11700 | V1662 pLP-RFP - Acceptor | depositor full sequence | sequence record 7032 | Author sequence
TAGTTATTAATAGTAATCAATTACGGGGTCATTAGTTCATAGCCCATATATGGAGTTCCGCGTTACATAA
CTTACGGTAAATGGCCCGCCTGGCTGACCGCCCAACGACCCCCGCCCATTGACGTCAATAATGACGTATG
TTCCCATAGTAACGCCAATAGGGACTTTCCATTGACGTCAATGGGTGGAGTATTTACGGTAAACTGCCCA
CTTGGCAGTACATCAAGTGTATCATATGCCAAGTACGCCCCCTATTGACGTCAATGACGGTAAATGGCCC
GCCTGGCATTATGCCCAGTACATGACCTTATGGGACTTTCCTACTTGGCAGTACATCTACGTATTAGTCA
TCGCTATTACCATGGTGATGCGGTTTTGGCAGTACATCAATGGGCGTGGATAGCGGTTTGACTCACGGGG
ATTTCCAAGTCTCCACCCCATTGACGTCAATGGGAGTTTGTTTTGGCACCAAAATCAACGGGACTTTCCA
AAATGTCGTAACAACTCCGCCCCATTGACGCAAATGGGCGGTAGGCGTGTACGGTGGGAGGTCTATATAA
GCAGAGCTGGTTTAGTGAACCGTCAGATCCGCTAGCCACCATGGCCTCCTCCGAGGACGTCATCAAGGAG
TTCATGCGCTTCAAGGTGAAGATGGAGGGCTCCGTGAACGGCCACGAGTTCGAGATCGAGGGCGAGGGCG
AGGGCCGCCCCTACGAGGGCACCCAGACCGCCAAGCTGAAGGTGACCAAGGGCGGCCCCCTGCCCTTCGC
CTGGGACATCCTGTCCCCTCAGTTCCAGTACGGATCCAAGGCCTACGTGAAGCACCCCGCCGACATCCCC
GACTACTTGAAGCTGTCCTTCCCCGAGGGCTTCAAGTGGGAGCGCATCATGAACTTCGAGGACGGCGGCG
TGGTGACCGTGACCCAGGACTCCACCCTGCAGGACGGCGAGTTCATCTACAAGGTGAAGCTGCGCGGCAC
CAACTTCCCCTCCGACGGCCCCGTGATGCAGAAGAAGACCATGGGCTGGGAGGCCTCCACCGAGCGGATG
TACCCCGAGGACGGCGCCCTGAAGGGCGAGATCAAGATGAGGCTGAAGCTGAAGGACGGCGGCCACTACG
ACGCCGAGGTCAAGACCACCTACAAGGCCAAGAAGCAGGTCCAGCTGCCTGGCGCCTACAAGACCGACAT
CAAGCTGGACATCATCTCCCACAACGAGGACTACACCATCGTGGAACAGTACGAGCGCGCCGAGGGCCGC
CACTCCACCGGCGCCCAAGCTTCGATAACTTCGTATAGCATACATTATACGAAGTTATAGATCCAATATT
ATTGAAGCATTTATCAGGGTTATTGTCTCATGAGCGGATACATATTTGAATGTATTTAGAAAAATAAACA
AATAGGGGTTCCGCGCACATTTCCCCGAAAAGTGCCACCTGACGTGGATCCACCGGATCTAGATAACTGA
TCATAATCAGCCATACCACATTTGTAGAGGTTTTACTTGCTTTAAAAAACCTCCCACACCTCCCCCTGAA
CCTGAAACATAAAATGAATGCAATTGTTGTTGTTAACTTGTTTATTGCAGCTTATAATGGTTACAAATAA
AGCAATAGCATCACAAATTTCACAAATAAAGCATTTTTTTCACTGCATTCTAGTTGTGGTTTGTCCAAAC
TCATCAATGTATCTTAAGGCGTAAATTGTAAGCGTTAATATTTTGTTAAAATTCGCGTTAAATTTTTGTT
AAATCAGCTCATTTTTTAACCAATAGGCCGAAATCGGCAAAATCCCTTATAAATCAAAAGAATAGACCGA
GATAGGGT
[37 nt withheld, positions 1829-1865]
AAAGAACGTGGACTCCAACGTCAAAGG
[49 nt withheld, positions 1893-1941]
T
[91 nt withheld, positions 1943-2033]
G
[124 nt withheld, positions 2035-2158]
CAGGTGGCACTTTTCGGGGAAATGTGCGCGGAACCCCTATTTGTTTATTTTTCTAAATACATTCAAATAT
GTATCCGCTCATGAGACAATAACCCTGATAAATGCTTCAATAATATTGAAAAAGGAAGAGTCCTGAGGCG
GAAAGAACCAGCTGTGGAATGTGTGTCAGTTAGGGTGTGGAAAGTCCCCAGGCTCCCCAGCAGGCAGAAG
TATGCAAAGCATGCATCTCAATTAGTCAGCAACCAGGTGTGGAAAGTCCCCAGGCTCCCCAGCAGGCAGA
AGTATGCAAAGCATGCATCTCAATTAGTCAGCAACCATAGTCCCGCCCCTAACTCCGCCCATCCCGCCCC
TAACTCCGCCCAGTTCCGCCCATTCTCCGCCCCATGGCTGACTAATTTTTTTTATTTATGCAGAGGCCGA
GGCCGCCTCGGCCTCTGAGCTATTCCAGAAGTAGTGAGGAGGCTTTTTTGGAGGCCTAGGCTTTTGCAAA
GATCGATCAAGAGACAGGATGAGGATCGTTTCGCATGATTGAACAAGATGGATTGCACGCAGGTTCTCCG
GCCGCTTGGGTGGAGAGGCTATTCGGCTATGACTGGGCACAACAGACAATCGGCTGCTCTGATGCCGCCG
TGTTCCGGCTGTCAGCGCAGGGGCGCCCGGTTCTTTTTGTCAAGACCGACCTGTCCGGTGCCCTGAATGA
ACTGCAAGACGAGGCAGCGCGGCTATCGTGGCTGGCCACGACGGGCGTTCCTTGCGCAGCTGTGCTCGAC
GTTGTCACTGAAGCGGGAAGGGACTGGCTGCTATTGGGCGAAGTGCCGGGGCAGGATCTCCTGTCATCTC
ACCTTGCTCCTGCCGAGAAAGTATCCATCATGGCTGATGCAATGCGGCGGCTGCATACGCTTGATCCGGC
TACCTGCCCATTCGACCACCAAGCGAAACATCGCATCGAGCGAGCACGTACTCGGATGGAAGCCGGTCTT
GTCGATCAGGATGATCTGGACGAAGAGCATCAGGGGCTCGCGCCAGCCGAACTGTTCGCCAGGCTCAAGG
CGAGCATGCCCGACGGCGAGGATCTCGTCGTGACCCATGGCGATGCCTGCTTGCCGAATATCATGGTGGA
AAATGGCCGCTTTTCTGGATTCATCGACTGTGGCCGGCTGGGTGTGGCGGACCGCTATCAGGACATAGCG
TTGGCTACCCGTGATATTGCTGAAGAGCTTGGCGGCGAATGGGCTGACCGCTTCCTCGTGCTTTACGGTA
TCGCCGCTCCCGATTCGCAGCGCATCGCCTTCTATCGCCTTCTTGACGAGTTCTTCTGAGCGGGACTCTG
GGGTTCGAAATGACCGACCAAGCGACGCCCAACCTGCCATCACGAGATTTCGATTCCACCGCCGCCTTCT
ATGAAAGGTTGGGCTTCGGAATCGTTTTCCGGGACGCCGGCTGGATGATCCTCCAGCGCGGGGATCTCAT
GCTGGAGTTCTTCGCCCACCCTAGGGGGAGGCTAACTGAAACACGGAAGGAGACAATACCGGAAGGAACC
CGCGCTATGACGGCAATAAAAAGACAGAATAAAACGCACGGTGTTGGGTCGTTTGTTCATAAACGCGGGG
TTCGGTCCCAGGGCTGGCACTCTGTCGATACCCCACCGAGACCCCATTGGGGCCAATACGCCCGCGTTTC
TTCCTTTTCCCCACCCCACCCCCCAAGTTCGGGTGAAGGCCCAGGGCTCGCAGCCAACGTCGGGGCGGCA
GGCCCTGCCATAGCCTCAGGTTACTCATATATACTTTAGATTGATTTAAAACTTCATTTTTAATTTAAAA
GGATCTAGGTGAAGATCCTTTTTGATAATCTCATGACCAAAATCCCTTAACGTGAGTTTTCGTTCCACTG
AGCGTCAGACCCCGTAGAAAAGATCAAAGGATCTTCTTGAGATCCTTTTTTTCTGCGCGTAATCTGCTGC
TTGCAAACAAAAAAACCACCGCTACCAGCGGTGGTTTGTTTGCCGGATCAAGAGCTACCAACTCTTTTTC
CGAAGGTAACTGGCTTCAGCAGAGCGCAGATACCAAATACTGTCCTTCTAGTGTAGCCGTAGTTAGGCCA
CCACTTCAAGAACTCTGTAGCACCGCCTACATACCTCGCTCTGCTAATCCTGTTACCAGTGGCTGCTGCC
AGTGGCGATAAGTCGTGTCTTACCGGGTTGGACTCAAGACGATAGTTACCGGATAAGGCGCAGCGGTCGG
GCTGAACGGGGGGTTCGTGCACACAGCCCAGCTTGGAGCGAACGACCTACACCGAACTGAGATACCTACA
GCGTGAGCTATGAGAAAGCGCCACGCTTCCCGAAGGGAGAAAGGCGGACAGGTATCCGGTAAGCGGCAGG
GTCGGAACAGGAGAGCGCACGAGGGAGCTTCCAGGGGGAAACGCCTGGTATCTTTATAGTCCTGTCGGGT
TTCGCCACCTCTGACTTGAGCGTCGATTTTTGTGATGCTCGTCAGGGGGGCGGAGCCTATGGAAAAACGC
CAGCAACGCGGCCTTTTTACGGTTCCTGGCCTTTTGCTGGCCTTTTGCTCACATGTTCTTTCCTGCGTTA
TCCCCTGATTCTGTGGATAACCGTATTACCGCCATGCAT
Features (pLannotate 1.2.2; 15 found; start..end, strand, type, name):
     61..364     +  enhancer       CMV enhancer: human cytomegalovirus immediate early enhancer
    365..568     +  promoter       CMV promoter: human cytomegalovirus (CMV) immediate early promoter
    601..1275    +  CDS            mRFP1: monomeric derivative of DsRed (Campbell et al., 2002) mammalian codon-optimized
   1285..1318    +  protein_bind   loxP: Cre-mediated recombination occurs in the 8-bp core sequence (GCATACAT). Cre recombinase
   1324..1415    -  promoter       AmpR promoter (fragment): bla
   1468..1552    +  CDS            large T antigen (fragment): large T antigen from SV40 (simian virus 40)
   1575..1696    +  polyA_signal   SV40 poly(A) signal: SV40 polyadenylation signal
   1730..2158    -  rep_origin     f1 ori (sequence partly withheld): f1 bacteriophage origin of replication; arrow indicates direction of (+) strand synthesis
   2185..2289    +  promoter       AmpR promoter: bla
   2291..2648    +  promoter       SV40 promoter: SV40 enhancer and early promoter
   2683..3477    +  CDS            NeoR/KanR: aminoglycoside phosphotransferase from Tn5; aph(3')-II (or nptII); confers resistance to neomycin, kanamycin, and G418 (Geneticin®)
   3498..3650    +  CDS            ble (fragment): BLE_KLEPN - Experimental evidence at protein level: Swiss-Prot protein existence level 1. Binding protein with a strong affinity to the bleomycin family of antibiotics. Binds to CL990; an antimitotic-antibiotic compound. From Klebsiella pneumoniae.
   3709..3756    +  polyA_signal   HSV TK poly(A) signal: herpes simplex virus thymidine kinase polyadenylation signal (Cole and Stacy, 1985)
   3847..3863    -  polyA_signal   bGH poly(A) signal (fragment): bovine growth hormone polyadenylation signal
   4085..4673    +  rep_origin     ori: high-copy-number ColE1/pMB1/pBR322/pUC origin of replication
