[The description below was written by a language model from this plasmid's Addgene catalogue record and pLannotate feature annotations shown in this document.]
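Description:
V1662 pLP-RFP - Acceptor is a 4,787 bp empty mammalian expression backbone that serves as an acceptor vector in the Creator Splice system, a modified version of the Creator Cre/lox cloning platform. It carries no insert. It is maintained in E. coli as a high-copy plasmid through a ColE1/pUC-type origin and is selected with kanamycin. The resistance gene is the Tn5 NeoR/KanR aminoglycoside phosphotransferase, preceded by both a bacterial (bla) promoter and the SV40 enhancer/early promoter and followed by an HSV TK polyadenylation signal. This dual arrangement would also allow G418 selection of transfected mammalian cells. An f1 origin is present as well. The short annotated fragments of ble, SV40 large T antigen and the bGH poly(A) signal look like sequence remnants rather than functional elements.

The expression unit consists of the human CMV immediate early enhancer and promoter driving mRFP1, a monomeric red fluorescent DsRed derivative. A single loxP site lies immediately downstream of the mRFP1 coding sequence, and an SV40 poly(A) signal lies further on. In Creator-type systems, Cre recombinase transfers a loxP-flanked open reading frame from a donor plasmid into the acceptor's loxP site, so the transferred gene would be expressed as an N-terminal RFP fusion under CMV control. A partial bla promoter lies just after loxP on the opposite strand. The record does not state its role, though a bacterial promoter next to the recombination site may help select recombinants by driving a marker carried in from the donor. The associated publication title indicates that splice sites were added to the system to improve expression for proteomics applications. No such sites are annotated in the feature table, so their location cannot be given from this record.
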