Addgene plasmid #11700: V1662 pLP-RFP - Acceptor
Purpose: (Empty Backbone)
Depositing lab: Tony Pawson. Publication: Modification of the Creator recombination system for proteomics applications--improved expression by addition of splice sites. Colwill K, Wells CD, Elder K, Goudreault M, Hersi K, Kulkarni S, Hardy WR, Pawson T, Morin GB. BMC Biotechnol. 2006 Mar 6;6:13. doi: 10.1186/1472-6750-6-13. PubMed 16519801.
Backbone
  Vector backbone: NA
  Backbone size (bp): 4787
  Vector type: Mammalian Expression, Cre/Lox ; Acceptor vector
Growth in bacteria
  Bacterial resistance: Kanamycin, 50 μg/mL
  Growth temperature: 37°C
  Growth strain: DH5alpha
  Copy number: High Copy
Gene/Insert
  Gene/Insert name: None
  Tag / fusion protein: RFP (N terminal on backbone)
  Cloning method: Restriction Enzyme
  Sequencing primers: 5′ CMV-F
Terms and licenses: Academic/Nonprofit Terms; Industry Terms: Not Available to Industry
Depositor comments: Acceptor vector for the Creator Splice system.
How to cite: V1662 pLP-RFP - Acceptor was a gift from Tony Pawson (Addgene plasmid # 11700 ; http://n2t.net/addgene:11700 ; RRID:Addgene_11700)
