>Addgene plasmid #11700 | V1662 pLP-RFP - Acceptor | addgene partial sequence | sequence record 18383 | CMV-F 5'-CGCAAATGGGCGGTAGGCGTG-3'
TGACCGTCAGATCCGCTAGCCCCATGGCCTCCTCCGAGGACGTCATCAAGGAGTTCATGCGCTTCAAGGT
GAAGATGGAGGGCTCCGTGAACGGCCACGAGTTCGAGATCGAGGGCGAGGGCGAGGGCCGCCCCTACGAG
GGCACCCAGACCGCCAAGCTGAAGGTGACCAAGGGCGGCCCCCTGCCCTTCGCCTGGGACATCCTGTCCC
CTCAGTTCCAGTACGGATCCAAGGCCTACGTGAAGCACCCCGCCGACATCCCCGACTACTTGAAGCTGTC
CTTCCCCGAGGGCTTCAAGTGGGAGCGCATCATGAACTTCGAGGACGGCGGCGTGGTGACCGTGACCCAG
GACTCCACCCTGCAGGACGGCGAGTTCATCTACAAGGTGAAGCTGCGCGGCACCAACTTCCCCTCCGACG
GCCCCGTGATGCAGAAGAAGACCATGGGCTGGGAGGCCTCCACCGAGCGGATGTACCCCGAGGACGGCGC
CCTGAAGGGCGAGATCAAGATGAGGCTGAAGCTGAAGGACGGCGGCCACTACGACGCCGAGGTCAAGACC
ACCTACAAGGCCAAGAAGCAGGTCCAGCTGCCTGGCGCCTACAAGACCGACATCAAGCTGGACATCATCT
CCCACAACGAGGACTACACCATCGTGGAACAGTACGAGCGCGCCGAGGGCCGCCACTCCACCGGCGCCCA
AGCTTCGATAACTTCGTATAGCATACATTATACGAAGTTATAGATCCAATATTATTGAAGCATTTATCAG
GGTTATTGTCTCATG
